Addgene plasmid #51511: pZLSLD.R
Purpose: Single component LSL vector. Contains 2x35S:Zif268:FokI outside of the replicon borders. Within the replicon is the us:NPTII template.
Depositing lab: Daniel Voytas. Depositing organization: University of Minnesota. Publication: DNA Replicons for Plant Genome Engineering. Baltes NJ, Gil-Humanes J, Cermak T, Atkins PA, Voytas DF. Plant Cell. 2014 Jan;26(1):151-63. doi: 10.1105/tpc.113.119792 PubMed 24443519.
Backbone
  Vector backbone: pCAMBIA1300
  Backbone size w/o insert (bp): 10531
  Total vector size (bp): 15215
  Modifications to backbone: cis-acting replicational elements from the bean yellow dwarf virus were added in an LIR-SIR-Rep/RepA-LIR orientation.
  Vector type: plant T-DNA plasmid
  Selectable markers: Hygromycin
Growth in bacteria
  Bacterial resistance: Kanamycin, 50 μg/mL
  Growth temperature: 37°C
  Growth strain: DH5alpha
  Copy number: High Copy
Gene/Insert 1
  Gene/Insert name: Zif268:FokI
  Species: fusion between human and bacterial genes
  Insert size (bp): 897
  Promoter: 2x35S
  Tag / fusion protein: NLS (N terminal on insert)
  Cloning method: Ligation Independent Cloning
  Sequencing primers: 5′ ATGGCTTCCTCCCCTCCAA; 3′ CTATTAAAAGTTTATCTCACCG
Gene/Insert 2
  Gene/Insert name: us:NPTII repair template
  Insert size (bp): 2600
  Cloning method: Ligation Independent Cloning
  Sequencing primers: 5′ agcagtcttacttccatgattt; 3′ tcagaagaactcgtcaagaag
Resource information
  A portion of this plasmid was derived from a plasmid made by: Zif268:FokI and us:nptII repair template sequence were amplified by PCR using p35SZ.D as a template.
Terms and licenses: Academic/Nonprofit Terms; Industry Terms: Not Available to Industry
How to cite: pZLSLD.R was a gift from Daniel Voytas (Addgene plasmid # 51511 ; http://n2t.net/addgene:51511 ; RRID:Addgene_51511)
