[The description below was written by a language model from this plasmid's Addgene catalogue record and pLannotate feature annotations shown in this document.]
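Description:
pZLSLD.R is a 15.2 kb plant T-DNA binary plasmid built on pCAMBIA1300 for Agrobacterium-mediated delivery of a geminivirus replicon used in plant genome engineering. The backbone carries a high-copy ColE1/pMB1-type origin with the bom site for propagation in E. coli, the pVS1 origin with its RepA and StaA functions for maintenance in Agrobacterium, and a bacterial kanamycin resistance gene. Between the left and right T-DNA borders, a hygromycin phosphotransferase cassette driven by an enhanced CaMV 35S promoter and ended by the CaMV poly(A) signal provides selection in plant cells.

The T-DNA holds two functional modules. The first, placed outside the replicon borders, is a zinc-finger nuclease: the Zif268 (EGR1-derived) zinc-finger array fused to the FokI cleavage domain, with an N-terminal NLS, expressed from a 2x35S promoter and terminated by NOS; flanking attB1 and attB5 sites are annotated around this cassette. The second is a bean yellow dwarf virus replicon arranged LIR-SIR-Rep/RepA-LIR. The two short BeYDV movement-protein fragments in the feature table probably mark sequence adjoining the two LIR copies, and the Rep/RepA coding region lies between them, making this a "single component" vector that supplies its own replication proteins. In plant cells, Rep is expected to release and circularise the sequence between the LIRs and amplify it by rolling-circle replication. Inside the replicon sits the us:NPTII repair template, annotated as a partial GUS sequence followed by a partial NPTII sequence and a NOS terminator. The design thus pairs nuclease-induced cleavage with a high-copy donor for homology-directed repair, presumably of a defective gus:nptII reporter locus. The record does not describe that target line.
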