Features (pLannotate 1.2.2; 28 found; start..end, strand, type, name):
   1129..1323    +  rep_origin     pVS1 oriV: origin of replication for the Pseudomonas plasmid pVS1 (Heeb et al., 2000)
   1526..1565    +  CDS            rop (fragment): Rop protein, which maintains plasmids at low copy number; rop
   1667..1807    +  misc_feature   bom: basis of mobility region from pBR322
   1993..2581    -  rep_origin     ori: high-copy-number ColE1/pMB1/pBR322/pUC origin of replication
   2668..3462    -  CDS            KanR: aminoglycoside phosphotransferase; aphA-3; confers resistance to kanamycin
   3887..3911    +  misc_feature   LB T-DNA repeat: left border repeat from nopaline C58 T-DNA
   3989..4163    -  polyA_signal   CaMV poly(A) signal: cauliflower mosaic virus polyadenylation signal
   4204..5214    -  CDS            HygR: aminoglycoside phosphotransferase from E. coli; aph(4)-Ia; confers resistance to hygromycin
   5253..5930    -  promoter       CaMV 35S promoter (enhanced): cauliflower mosaic virus 35S promoter with a duplicated enhancer region
   6024..6044    -  protein_bind   attB5: mutant version of attB; core recombination site for the Gateway® BP reaction BP Clonase™
   6089..6341    -  terminator     NOS terminator: nopaline synthase terminator and poly(A) signal
   6355..6945    -  CDS            fokIR (fragment): T2F1_PLAOK - Also known as rfoKI. Experimental evidence at protein level: Swiss-Prot protein existence level 1. Recognizes the double-stranded sequence 5'-GGATG-3'/3'-CATCC- 5' and cleaves respectively 14 bases after G-1 and 13 bases before C-1. From Planomicrobium okeanokoites (Planococcus okeanokoites) (Flavobacterium okeanokoites).
   7087..7176    -  CDS            EGR1 (fragment): EGR1_SERCA - Also known as ZENK From Serinus canaria (Island canary) (Fringilla canaria).
   7264..7288    -  protein_bind   attB1: mutant version of attB; recombination site for the Gateway® BP reaction BP Clonase™
   7319..7345    +  misc_feature   MCS (fragment): pUC18/19 multiple cloning site
   7347..8018    -  promoter       CaMV 35S promoter (enhanced): cauliflower mosaic virus 35S promoter with a duplicated enhancer region
   8430..8486    +  CDS            MP_BEYDV (fragment): Protein inferred from homology: Swiss-Prot protein existence level 3. Involved in the viral transport within, and between cells. From Bean yellow dwarf virus (BeYDV).
   8550..9890    +  CDS            GUS (fragment): β-glucuronidase; uidA (or gusA) from E. coli
  10010..10802   +  CDS            NeoR/KanR (fragment): aminoglycoside phosphotransferase from Tn5; aph(3')-II (or nptII); confers resistance to neomycin, kanamycin, and G418 (Geneticin®)
  10829..11081   +  terminator     NOS terminator: nopaline synthase terminator and poly(A) signal
  11106..11124   -  promoter       T7 promoter: promoter for bacteriophage T7 RNA polymerase
  11128..11176   -  CDS            lacI (fragment): lac repressor; lacI; The lac repressor binds to the lac operator to inhibit transcription in E. coli. This inhibition can be relieved by adding lactose or isopropyl-β-D-thiogalactopyranoside (IPTG).
  11575..12450   -  CDS            REPA_BEYDV: Experimental evidence at protein level: Swiss-Prot protein existence level 1. Implicated in enhancement of V-sense gene expression. Acts a an inhibitor of C-sense gene transcription. From Bean yellow dwarf virus (BeYDV).
  12745..12801   +  CDS            MP_BEYDV (fragment): Protein inferred from homology: Swiss-Prot protein existence level 3. Involved in the viral transport within, and between cells. From Bean yellow dwarf virus (BeYDV).
  12824..12848   +  misc_feature   RB T-DNA repeat: right border repeat from nopaline C58 T-DNA
  13187..13588   +  CDS            Y4CG_SINFN (fragment): Protein inferred from homology: Swiss-Prot protein existence level 3. From Sinorhizobium fredii (strain NBRC 101917 / NGR234).
  14148..14777   +  CDS            pVS1 StaA: stability protein from the Pseudomonas plasmid pVS1 (Heeb et al., 2000)
  15210..1063    +  CDS            pVS1 RepA (fragment) (across the origin): replication protein from the Pseudomonas plasmid pVS1 (Heeb et al., 2000)
>Addgene plasmid #51511 | pZLSLD.R | depositor full sequence | sequence record 78678 | pZLSLD.R sequence 15215 bps
CAAACCATCCGGCCCGGTACAAATCGGCGCGGCGCTGGGTGATGACCTGGTGGAGAAGTTGAAGGCCGCG
CAGGCCGCCCAGCGGCAACGCATCGAGGCAGAAGCACGCCCCGGTGAATCGTGGCAAGCGGCCGCTGATC
GAATCCGCAAAGAATCCCGGCAACCGCCGGCAGCCGGTGCGCCGTCGATTAGGAAGCCGCCCAAGGGCGA
CGAGCAACCAGATTTTTTCGTTCCGATGCTCTATGACGTGGGCACCCGCGATAGTCGCAGCATCATGGAC
GTGGCCGTTTTCCGTCTGTCGAAGCGTGACCGACGAGCTGGCGAGGTGATCCGCTACGAGCTTCCAGACG
GGCACGTAGAGGTTTCCGCAGGGCCGGCCGGCATGGCCAGTGTGTGGGATTACGACCTGGTACTGATGGC
GGTTTCCCATCTAACCGAATCCATGAACCGATACCGGGAAGGGAAGGGAGACAAGCCCGGCCGCGTGTTC
CGTCCACACGTTGCGGACGTACTCAAGTTCTGCCGGCGAGCCGATGGCGGAAAGCAGAAAGACGACCTGG
TAGAAACCTGCATTCGGTTAAACACCACGCACGTTGCCATGCAGCGTACGAAGAAGGCCAAGAACGGCCG
CCTGGTGACGGTATCCGAGGGTGAAGCCTTGATTAGCCGCTACAAGATCGTAAAGAGCGAAACCGGGCGG
CCGGAGTACATCGAGATCGAGCTAGCTGATTGGATGTACCGCGAGATCACAGAAGGCAAGAACCCGGACG
TGCTGACGGTTCACCCCGATTACTTTTTGATCGATCCCGGCATCGGCCGTTTTCTCTACCGCCTGGCACG
CCGCGCCGCAGGCAAGGCAGAAGCCAGATGGTTGTTCAAGACGATCTACGAACGCAGTGGCAGCGCCGGA
GAGTTCAAGAAGTTCTGTTTCACCGTGCGCAAGCTGATCGGGTCAAATGACCTGCCGGAGTACGATTTGA
AGGAGGAGGCGGGGCAGGCTGGCCCGATCCTAGTCATGCGCTACCGCAACCTGATCGAGGGCGAAGCATC
CGCCGGTTCCTAATGTACGGAGCAGATGCTAGGGCAAATTGCCCTAGCAGGGGAAAAAGGTCGAAAAGGC
CTCTTTCCTGTGGATAGCACGTACATTGGGAACCCAAAGCCGTACATTGGGAACCGGAACCCGTACATTG
GGAACCCAAAGCCGTACATTGGGAACCGGTCACACATGTAAGTGACTGATATAAAAGAGAAAAAAGGCGA
TTTTTCCGCCTAAAACTCTTTAAAACTTATTAAAACTCTTAAAACCCGCCTGGCCTGTGCATAACTGTCT
GGCCAGCGCACAGCCGAAGAGCTGCAAAAAGCGCCTACCCTTCGGTCGCTGCGCTCCCTACGCCCCGCCG
CTTCGCGTCGGCCTATCGCGGCCGCTGGCCGCTCAAAAATGGCTGGCCTACGGCCAGGCAATCTACCAGG
GCGCGGACAAGCCGCGCCGTCGCCACTCGACCGCCGGCGCCCACATCAAGGCACCCTGCCTCGCGCGTTT
CGGTGATGACGGTGAAAACCTCTGACACATGCAGCTCCCGGAAACGGTCACAGCTTGTCTGTAAGCGGAT
GCCGGGAGCAGACAAGCCCGTCAGGGCGCGTCAGCGGGTGTTGGCGGGTGTCGGGGCGCAGCCATGACCC
AGTCACGTAGCGATAGCGGAGTGTATACTGGCTTAACTATGCGGCATCAGAGCAGATTGTACTGAGAGTG
CACCATATGCGGTGTGAAATACCGCACAGATGCGTAAGGAGAAAATACCGCATCAGGCGCTCTTCCGCTT
CCTCGCTCACTGACTCGCTGCGCTCGGTCGTTCGGCTGCGGCGAGCGGTATCAGCTCACTCAAAGGCGGT
AATACGGTTATCCACAGAATCAGGGGATAACGCAGGAAAGAACATGTGAGCAAAAGGCCAGCAAAAGGCC
AGGAACCGTAAAAAGGCCGCGTTGCTGGCGTTTTTCCATAGGCTCCGCCCCCCTGACGAGCATCACAAAA
ATCGACGCTCAAGTCAGAGGTGGCGAAACCCGACAGGACTATAAAGATACCAGGCGTTTCCCCCTGGAAG
CTCCCTCGTGCGCTCTCCTGTTCCGACCCTGCCGCTTACCGGATACCTGTCCGCCTTTCTCCCTTCGGGA
AGCGTGGCGCTTTCTCATAGCTCACGCTGTAGGTATCTCAGTTCGGTGTAGGTCGTTCGCTCCAAGCTGG
GCTGTGTGCACGAACCCCCCGTTCAGCCCGACCGCTGCGCCTTATCCGGTAACTATCGTCTTGAGTCCAA
CCCGGTAAGACACGACTTATCGCCACTGGCAGCAGCCACTGGTAACAGGATTAGCAGAGCGAGGTATGTA
GGCGGTGCTACAGAGTTCTTGAAGTGGTGGCCTAACTACGGCTACACTAGAAGGACAGTATTTGGTATCT
GCGCTCTGCTGAAGCCAGTTACCTTCGGAAAAAGAGTTGGTAGCTCTTGATCCGGCAAACAAACCACCGC
TGGTAGCGGTGGTTTTTTTGTTTGCAAGCAGCAGATTACGCGCAGAAAAAAAGGATCTCAAGAAGATCCT
TTGATCTTTTCTACGGGGTCTGACGCTCAGTGGAACGAAAACTCACGTTAAGGGATTTTGGTCATGCATT
CTAGGTACTAAAACAATTCATCCAGTAAAATATAATATTTTATTTTCTCCCAATCAGGCTTGATCCCCAG
TAAGTCAAAAAATAGCTCGACATACTGTTCTTCCCCGATATCCTCCCTGATCGACCGGACGCAGAAGGCA
ATGTCATACCACTTGTCCGCCCTGCCGCTTCTCCCAAGATCAATAAAGCCACTTACTTTGCCATCTTTCA
CAAAGATGTTGCTGTCTCCCAGGTCGCCGTGGGAAAAGACAAGTTCCTCTTCGGGCTTTTCCGTCTTTAA
AAAATCATACAGCTCGCGCGGATCTTTAAATGGAGTGTCTTCTTCCCAGTTTTCGCAATCCACATCGGCC
AGATCGTTATTCAGTAAGTAATCCAATTCGGCTAAGCGGCTGTCTAAGCTATTCGTATAGGGACAATCCG
ATATGTCGATGGAGTGAAAGAGCCTGATGCACTCCGCATACAGCTCGATAATCTTTTCAGGGCTTTGTTC
ATCTTCATACTCTTCCGAGCAAAGGACGCCATCGGCCTCACTCATGAGCAGATTGCTCCAGCCATCATGC
CGTTCAAAGTGCAGGACCTTTGGAACAGGCAGCTTTCCTTCCAGCCATAGCATCATGTCCTTTTCCCGTT
CCACATCATAGGTGGTCCCTTTATACCGGCTGTCCGTCATTTTTAAATATAGGTTTTCATTTTCTCCCAC
CAGCTTATATACCTTAGCAGGAGACATTCCTTCCGTATCTTTTACGCAGCGGTATTTTTCGATCAGTTTT
TTCAATTCCGGTGATATTCTCATTTTAGCCATTTATTATTTCCTTCCTCTTTTCTACAGTATTTAAAGAT
ACCCCAAGAAGCTAATTATAACAAGACGAACTCCAATTCACTGTTCCTTGCATTCTAAAACCTTAAATAC
CAGAAAACAGCTTTTTCAAAGTTGTTTTCAAAGTTGGCGTATAACATAGTATCGACGGAGCCGATTTTGA
AACCGCGGTGATCACAGGCAGCAACGCTCTGTCATCGTTACAATCAACATGCTACCCTCCGCGAGATCAT
CCGTGTTTCAAACCCGGCAGCTTAGTTGCCGTTCTTCCGAATAGCATCGGTAACATGAGCAAAGTCTGCC
GCCTTACAACGGCTCTCCCGCTGACGCCGTCCCGGACTGATGGGCTGCCTGTATCGAGTGGTGATTTTGT
GCCGAGCTGCCGGTCGGGGAGCTGTTGGCTGGCTGGTGGCAGGATATATTGTGGTGTAAACAAATTGACG
CTTAGACAACTTAATAACACATTGCGGACGTTTTTAATGTACTGAATTAACGCCGAATTAATTCGGGGGA
TCTGGATTTTAGTACTGGATTTTGGTTTTAGGAATTAGAAATTTTATTGATAGAAGTATTTTACAAATAC
AAATACATACTAAGGGTTTCTTATATGCTCAACACATGAGCGAAACCCTATAGGAACCCTAATTCCCTTA
TCTGGGAACTACTCACACATTATTATGGAGAAAATAGAGCTTGTCGATCGTTAATTAATCACCTCCAAGA
TCCCGGACGAGTGCTGGGGCGTCGGTTTCCACTATCGGCGAGTACTTCTACACAGCCATCGGTCCAGACG
GCCGCGCTTCTGCGGGCGATTTGTGTACGCCCGACAGTCCCGGCTCCGGATCGGACGATTGCGTCGCATC
GACCCTGCGCCCAAGCTGCATCATCGAAATTGCCGTCAACCAAGCTCTGATAGAGTTGGTCAAGACCAAT
GCGGAGCATATACGCCCGGAGCCGCGGCGATCCTGCAAGCTCCGGATGCCTCCGCTCGAAGTAGCGCGTC
TGCTGCTCCATACAAGCCAACCACGGCCTCCAGAAGAAGATGTTGGCGACCTCGTATTGGGAATCCCCGA
ACATCGCCTCGCTCCAGTCAATGACCGCTGTTATGCGGCCATTGTCCGTCAGGACATTGTTGGAGCCGAA
ATCCGCGTGCACGAGGTGCCGGACTTCGGGGCAGTCCTCGGCCCAAAGCATCAGCTCATCGAGAGCCTGC
GCGACGGACGCACTGACGGTGTCGTCCATCACAGTTTGCCAGTGATACACATGGGGATCAGCAATCGCGC
ATATGAAATCACGCCATGTAGTGTATTGACCGATTCCTTGCGGTCCGAATGGGCCGAACCCGCTCGTCTG
GCTAAGATCGGCCGCAGCGATCGCATCCATGGCCTCCGCGACCGGCTGCAGAACAGCGGGCAGTTCGGTT
TCAGGCAGGTCTTGCAACGTGACACCCTGTGCACGGCGGGAGATGCAATAGGTCAGGCTCTCGCTGAATT
CCCCAATGTCAAGCACTTCCGGAATCGGGAGCGCGGCCGATGCAAAGTGCCGATAAACATAACGATCTTT
GTAGAAACCATCGGCGCAGCTATTTACCCGCAGGACATATCCACGCCCTCCTACATCGAAGCTGAAAGCA
CGAGATTCTTCGCCCTCCGAGAGCTGCATCAGGTCGGACACGCTGTCGAACTTTTCGATCAGAAACTTCT
CGACAGACGTCGCGGTGAGTTCAGGCTTTTTCATCCTAGGAGAGATAGATTTGTAGAGAGAGACTGGTGA
TTTCAGCGTGTCCTCTCCAAATGAAATGAACTTCCTTATATAGAGGAAGGTCTTGCGAAGGATAGTGGGA
TTGTGCGTCATCCCTTACGTCAGTGGAGATATCACATCAATCCACTTGCTTTGAAGACGTGGTTGGAACG
TCTTCTTTTTCCACGATGCTCCTCGTGGGTGGGGGTCCATCTTTGGGACCACTGTCGGCAGAGGCATCTT
GAACGATAGCCTTTCCTTTATCGCAATGATGGCATTTGTAGGTGCCACCTTCCTTTTCTACTGTCCTTTT
GATGAAGTGACAGATAGCTGGGCAATGGAATCCGAGGAGGTTTCCCGATATTACCCTTTGTTGAAAAGTC
TCAATAGCCCTTTGGTCTTCTGAGACTGTATCTTTGATATTCTTGGAGTAGACGAGAGTGTCGTGCTCCA
CCATGTTATCACATCAATCCACTTGCTTTGAAGACGTGGTTGGAACGTCTTCTTTTTCCACGATGCTCCT
CGTGGGTGGGGGTCCATCTTTGGGACCACTGTCGGCAGAGGCATCTTGAACGATAGCCTTTCCTTTATCG
CAATGATGGCATTTGTAGGTGCCACCTTCCTTTTCTACTGTCCTTTTGATGAAGTGACAGATAGCTGGGC
AATGGAATCCGAGGAGGTTTCCCGATATTACCCTTTGTTGAAAAGTCTCAATAGCCCTTTGGTCTTCTGA
GACTGTATCTTTGATATTCTTGGAGTAGACGAGAGTGTCGTGCTCCACCATGTCGACTATCGGACGAGCT
CGGCAACTTTTGTATACAAAGTTGCGAATTCGCCCTTTCCGGAAGCTGTCGAGGGGGGATCAATTCCCGA
TCTAGTAACATAGATGACACCGCGCGCGATAATTTATCCTAGTTTGCGCGCTATATTTTGTTTTCTATCG
CGTATTAAATGTATAATTGCGGGACTCTAATCATAAAAACCCATCTCATAAATAACGTCATGCATTACAT
GTTAATTATTACATGCTTAACGTAATTCAACAGAAATTATATGATAATCATCGCAAGACCGGCAACAGGA
TTCAATCTTAAGAAACTTTATTGCCAAATGTTTGAACGATCGGACGTCCTATTAAAAGTTTATCTCACCG
TTATTAAATTTCCTTCTCACTTCCTCAAGTGTCAATGTACCAGCTTTAATCATTTCTCCACCAATCAAAA
GCTCTTCTACACTAAGAACAGCTCCATTACAATTAGTGATATGATTCAATCTTGTAAGCTGAGCTTTGTA
GTTTCCTTTGAAATGACCACTCACAAACAAGAACTTAAATTCTGTTACTGAAGATGGATAGACTTTCCAC
CATTCATTAGGGTTGATATGCTTGTTTCTTGTTTGATTCTCTTCGACATATCTTTGCATTTCATCTGCTT
GACCAATTGGAAGATTATAACCTCCTGAATATGCCTTAGTATCAACGATCACACCGTAATCAATAGGAGA
TCCGACAGTATAAATTGCTCCGTCTGGTTTCCTTGATCCACCCAAATGTTTACCACGATAACCATAAACC
TTCATAAAGAACTCCATCACCTTCATTTCAAGGATTCTATCCTGAGTTGAATTTCTTGCGATTTCAATCA
ATTCAATATATTCATGTGGCACATATTTCAATTTATGTCTAAGTTCAGATTTCTTCTCTTCCAATTCAGA
TTTCACTAGTTCCTTCTGACGAAGATGGATCTTTGTATGACGCTTCCTTTCATCACTTCTTGCGAACTTA
CGACCACAGATGTCACATGCGAATGGTTTCTCACCAGTATGGGTTCTGATATGTGTAGTCAAATGATCGC
TACGACTAAAGTTCCTCATACAGATTCTACACTGGAAAGGCTTCTGTCCTGTGTGGATTCTAATATGCCT
AGTGAGTTCGTCTGACCTACTAAAACGTCTATCACAAGACTCAACTGGACAAGCGTAAGGCAATTCAAGA
ACCTTTCTCTTTTTCTTTGGAGGGGAGGAAGCCATGGTGAAGGGCGAATTCGGAGCCTGCTTTTTTGTAC
AAACTTGTTGATAGCTTGGCGCGCCTCGAGGGGGGGCCCGGTACCCGGGGATCCTCTAGAGTCGAGGTCC
TCTCCAAATGAAATGAACTTCCTTATATAGAGGAAGGGTCTTGCGAAGGATAGTGGGATTGTGCGTCATC
CCTTACGTCAGTGGAGATATCACATCAATCCACTTGCTTTGAAGACGTGGTTGGAACGTCTTCTTTTTCC
ACGATGCTCCTCGTGGGTGGGGGTCCATCTTTGGGACCACTGTCGGCAGAGGCATCTTCAACGATGGCCT
TTCCTTTATCGCAATGATGGCATTTGTAGGAGCCACCTTCCTTTTCCACTATCTTCACAATAAAGTGACA
GATAGCTGGGCAATGGAATCCGAGGAGGTTTCCGGATATTACCCTTTGTTGAAAAGTCTCAATTGCCCTT
TGGTCTTCTGAGACTGTATCTTTGATATTTTTGGAGTAGACAAGTGTGTCGTGCTCCACCATGTTATCAC
ATCAATCCACTTGCTTTGAAGACGTGGTTGGAACGTCTTCTTTTTCCACGATGCTCCTCGTGGGTGGGGG
TCCATCTTTGGGACCACTGTCGGCAGAGGCATCTTCAACGATGGCCTTTCCTTTATCGCAATGATGGCAT
TTGTAGGAGCCACCTTCCTTTTCCACTATCTTCACAATAAAGTGACAGATAGCTGGGCAATGGAATCCGA
GGAGGTTTCCGGATATTACCCTTTGTTGAAAAGTCTCAATTGCCCTTTGGTCTTCTGAGACTGTATCTTT
GATATTTTTGGAGTAGACAAGTGTGTCGTGCTCCACCATGTTGACCTGCAGGCACGCCAAGCTTGGACGC
GTTAGCAGAAGGCATGTTGTTGTGACTCCGAGGGGTTGCCTCAAACTCTATCTTATAACCGGCGTGGAGG
CATGGAGGCAGGGGTATTTTGGTCATTTTAATAGATAGTGGAAAATGACGTGGAATTTACTTAAAGACGA
AGTCTTTGCGACAAGGGGGGGCCCACGCCGAATTTAATATTACCGGCGTGGCCCCCCCTTATCGCGAGTG
CTTTAGCACGAGCGGTCCAGATTTAAAGTAGAAAATTTCCCGCCCACTAGGGTTAAAGGTGTTCACACTA
TAAAAGCATATACGATGTGATGGTATTTGATGGAGCGTATATTGTATCAGGTATTTCCGTTGGATACGAA
TTATTCGTACGACCCTCGGCGCGCCGAGAACTTCCAGAGCTTTGGGTACGTCACGTGGCTCGAGCGCGTA
GTCCTCGGTAAGCAGTCTTACTTCCATGATTTCTTTAACTATGCCGGAATCCATCGCAGCGTAATGCTCT
ACACCACGCCGAACACCTGGGTGGACGATATCACCGTGGTGACGCATGTCGCGCAAGACTGTAACCACGC
GTCTGTTGACTGGCAGGTGGTGGCCAATGGTGATGTCAGCGTTGAACTGCGTGATGCGGATCAACAGGTG
GTTGCAACTGGACAAGGCACTAGCGGGACTTTGCAAGTGGTGAATCCGCACCTCTGGCAACCGGGTGAAG
GTTATCTCTATGAACTGTGCGTCACAGCCAAAAGCCAGACAGAGTGTGATATCTACCCGCTTCGCGTCGG
CATCCGGTCAGTGGCAGTGAAGGGCGAACAGTTCCTGATTAACCACAAACCGTTCTACTTTACTGGCTTT
GGTCGTCATGAAGATGCGGACTTGCGTGGCAAAGGATTCGATAACGTGCTGATGGTGCACGACCACGCAT
TAATGGACTGGATTGGGGCCAACTCCTACCGTACCTCGCATTACCCTTACGCTGAAGAGATGCTCGACTG
GGCAGATGAACATGGCATCGTGGTGATTGATGAAACTGCTGCTGTCGGCTTTAACCTCTCTTTAGGCATT
GGTTTCGAAGCGGGCAACAAGCCGAAAGAACTGTACAGCGAAGAGGCAGTCAACGGGGAAACTCAGCAAG
CGCACTTACAGGCGATTAAAGAGCTGATAGCGCGTGACAAAAACCACCCAAGCGTGGTGATGTGGAGTAT
TGCCAACGAACCGGATACCCGTCCGCAAGGTGCACGGGAATATTTCGCGCCACTGGCGGAAGCAACGCGT
AAACTCGACCCGACGCGTCCGATCACCTGCGTCAATGTAATGTTCTGCGACGCTCACACCGATACCATCA
GCGATCTCTTTGATGTGCTGTGCCTGAACCGTTATTACGGATGGTATGTCCAAAGCGGCGATTTGGAAAC
GGCAGAGAAGGTACTGGAAAAAGAACTTCTGGCCTGGCAGGAGAAACTGCATCAGCCGATTATCATCACC
GAATACGGCGTGGATACGTTAGCCGGGCTGCACTCAATGTACACCGACATGTGGAGTGAAGAGTATCAGT
GTGCATGGCTGGATATGTATCACCGCGTCTTTGATCGCGTCAGCGCCGTCGTCGGTGAACAGGTATGGAA
TTTCGCCGATTTTGCGACCTCGCAAGGCATATTGCGCGTTGGCGGTAACAAGAAAGGGATCTTCACTCGC
GACCGCAAACCGAAGTCGGCGGCTTTTCTGCTGCAAAAACGCTGGACTGGCATGAACTTCGGTGAAAAAC
CGCAGCAGGGAGGCAAACAACGCAGGGAGGCAAACAATGATATCACAACTCTCCTGACGCGTCATCGTCG
GCTACAGCCTCGGGAATTGCTACCTAGCTCGAGCAAGATCCAAGGAGATATAACAATGGCTTCCTCCTGG
ATTGAACAAGATGGATTGCACGCAGGTTCTCCGGCCGCTTGGGTGGAGAGGCTATTCGGCTATGACTGGG
CACAACAGACAATCGGCTGCTCTGATGCCGCCGTGTTCCGGCTGTCAGCGCAGGGTAGACCGGTTCTTTT
TGTCAAGACCGACCTGTCCGGTGCCCTGAATGAACTGCAAGACGAGGCAGCGCGGCTATCGTGGCTGGCC
ACGACGGGCGTACCTTGCGCTGCTGTGCTCGACGTTGTCACTGAAGCGGGAAGGGACTGGCTGCTATTGG
GCGAAGTGCCGGGGCAGGATCTCCTGTCATCTCACCTTGCTCCTGCCGAGAAAGTATCCATCATGGCTGA
TGCAATGCGGCGGCTGCATACGCTTGATCCGGCTACCTGCCCATTCGACCACCAAGCGAAACATCGCATC
GAGCGAGCACGTACTCGGATGGAAGCCGGTCTTGTCGATCAGGATGATCTGGACGAAGAGCATCAGGGGC
TCGCGCCAGCCGAACTGTTCGCCAGGCTCAAGGCGAGAATGCCCGACGGCGAGGATCTCGTCGTGACCCA
TGGCGATGCCTGCTTGCCGAATATCATGGTGGAAAATGGCCGCTTTTCTGGATTCATCGACTGTGGCCGG
CTGGGTGTGGCGGACCGCTATCAGGACATAGCGTTGGCTACCCGTGATATTGCTGAAGAGCTTGGCGGCG
AATGGGCTGACCGCTTCCTCGTGCTTTACGGTATCGCCGCTCCCGATTCGCAGCGCATCGCCTTCTATCG
CCTTCTTGACGAGTTCTTCTGATAACCGCGGAGAGCTCGAATTTCCCCGATCGTTCAAACATTTGGCAAT
AAAGTTTCTTAAGATTGAATCCTGTTGCCGGTCTTGCGATGATTATCATATAATTTCTGTTGAATTACGT
TAAGCATGTAATAATTAACATGTAATGCATGACGTTATTTATGAGATGGGTTTTTATGATTAGAGTCCCG
CAATTATACATTTAATACGCGATAGAAAACAAAATATAGCGCGCAAACTAGGATAAATTATCGCGCGCGG
TGTCATCTATGTTACTAGATCGTGGGCCCGTCCAGTTCCATTCGCCCTATAGTGAGTCGTATTAAACCTG
CATTAATGAATCGGCCAACGCGCGGGGAGAGGCGGTTTGCGTATTGAGTGTACTTCAAGTCAGTGGGAAA
TCAATAAAATGATTATTTTATGAATATATTTCATTGTGCAAGTAGATAGAAATTACATATGTTACATAAC
ACACGAAATAAACAAAAAAAGACAATCCAAAAACAAACACCCCAAAAAAAATAATCACTTTAGATAAACT
CGTATGAGGAGAGGCACGTTCAGTGACTCGACGATTCCCGAGCAAAAAAAGTCTCCCCGTCACACATGTA
GTGGGTGACGCAATTATCTTTAAAGTAATCCTTCTGTTGACTTGTCATTGATAACATCCAGTCTTCGTCA
GGATTGCAAAGAATTATAGAAGGGATCCCACCTTTTATTTTCTTCTTTTTTCCATATTTAGGGTTGACAG
TGAAATCAGACTGGCAACCTATTAATTGCTTCCACAATGGGACGAACTTGAAGGGGATGTCGTCGATGAT
ATTATAGGTGGCGTGTTCATCGTAGTTGGTGAAATCGATGGTACCGTTCCAATAGTTGTGTCGTCCGAGA
CTTCTAGCCCAGGTGGTCTTTCCGGTACGAGTTGGTCCGCAGATGTAGAGGCTGGGGTGTCGGATTCCAT
TCCTTCCATTGTCCTTGTTAAATCGGCCATCCATTCAAGGTCAGATTGAGCTTGTTGGTATGAGACAGGA
TGTATGTAAGTATAAGCGTCTATGCTTACATGGTATAGATGGGTTTCCCTCCAGGAGTGTAGATCTTCGT
GGCAGCGAAGATCTGATTCTGTGAAGGGCGACACATACGGTTCAGGTTGTGGAGGGAATAATTTGTTGGC
TGAATATTCCAGCCATTGAAGCTTTGTTGCCCATTCATGAGGGAATTCTTCCTTGATCATGTCAAGATAT
TCCTCCTTAGACGTTGCAGTCTGGATAATAGTTCTCCATCGTGCGTCAGATTTGCGAGGAGAAACCTTAT
GATCTCGGAAATCTCCTCTGGTTTTAATATCTCCGTCCTTTGATATGTAATCAAGGACTTGTTTAGAGTT
TCTAGCTGGCTGGATATTAGGGTGATTTCCTTCAAAATCGAAAAAAGAAGGATCCCTAATACAAGGTTTT
TTATCAAGCTGGAGAAGAGCATGATAGTGGGTAGTGCCATCTTGATGAAGCTCAGAAGCAACACCAAGGA
AGAAAATAAGAAAAGGTGTGAGTTTCTCCCAGAGAAACTGGAATAAATCATCTCTTTGAGATGAGCACTT
GGGATAGGTAAGGAAAACATATTTAGATTGGAGTCTGAAGTTCTTACTAGCAGAAGGCATGTTGTTGTGA
CTCCGAGGGGTTGCCTCAAACTCTATCTTATAACCGGCGTGGAGGCATGGAGGCAGGGGTATTTTGGTCA
TTTTAATAGATAGTGGAAAATGACGTGGAATTTACTTAAAGACGAAGTCTTTGCGACAAGGGGGGGCCCA
CGCCGAATTTAATATTACCGGCGTGGCCCCCCCTTATCGCGAGTGCTTTAGCACGAGCGGTCCAGATTTA
AAGTAGAAAATTTCCCGCCCACTAGGGTTAAAGGTGTTCACACTATAAAAGCATATACGATGTGATGGTA
TTTGATGGAGCGTATATTGTATCAGGTATTTCCGTTGGATACGAATTATTCGTACGACCCTCATAGTTTA
AACTATCAGTGTTTGACAGGATATATTGGCGGGTAAACCTAAGAGAAAAGAGCGTTTATTAGAATAACGG
ATATTTAAAAGGGCGTGAAAAGGTTTATCCGTTCGTCCATTTGTATGTGCATGCCAACCACAGGGTTCCC
CTCGGGATCAAAGTACTTTGATCCAACCCCTCCGCTGCTATAGTGCAGTCGGCTTCTGACGTTCAGTGCA
GCCGTCTTCTGAAAACGACATGTCGCACAAGTCCTAAGTTACGCGACAGGCTGCCGCCCTGCCCTTTTCC
TGGCGTTTTCTTGTCGCGTGTTTTAGTCGCATAAAGTAGAATACTTGCGACTAGAACCGGAGACATTACG
CCATGAACAAGAGCGCCGCCGCTGGCCTGCTGGGCTATGCCCGCGTCAGCACCGACGACCAGGACTTGAC
CAACCAACGGGCCGAACTGCACGCGGCCGGCTGCACCAAGCTGTTTTCCGAGAAGATCACCGGCACCAGG
CGCGACCGCCCGGAGCTGGCCAGGATGCTTGACCACCTACGCCCTGGCGACGTTGTGACAGTGACCAGGC
TAGACCGCCTGGCCCGCAGCACCCGCGACCTACTGGACATTGCCGAGCGCATCCAGGAGGCCGGCGCGGG
CCTGCGTAGCCTGGCAGAGCCGTGGGCCGACACCACCACGCCGGCCGGCCGCATGGTGTTGACCGTGTTC
GCCGGCATTGCCGAGTTCGAGCGTTCCCTAATCATCGACCGCACCCGGAGCGGGCGCGAGGCCGCCAAGG
CCCGAGGCGTGAAGTTTGGCCCCCGCCCTACCCTCACCCCGGCACAGATCGCGCACGCCCGCGAGCTGAT
CGACCAGGAAGGCCGCACCGTGAAAGAGGCGGCTGCACTGCTTGGCGTGCATCGCTCGACCCTGTACCGC
GCACTTGAGCGCAGCGAGGAAGTGACGCCCACCGAGGCCAGGCGGCGCGGTGCCTTCCGTGAGGACGCAT
TGACCGAGGCCGACGCCCTGGCGGCCGCCGAGAATGAACGCCAAGAGGAACAAGCATGAAACCGCACCAG
GACGGCCAGGACGAACCGTTTTTCATTACCGAAGAGATCGAGGCGGAGATGATCGCGGCCGGGTACGTGT
TCGAGCCGCCCGCGCACGGCTCAACCGTGCGGCTGCATGAAATCCTGGCCGGTTTGTCTGATGCCAAGCT
GGCGGCCTGGCCGGCCAGCTTGGCCGCTGAAGAAACCGAGCGCCGCCGTCTAAAAAGGTGATGTGTATTT
GAGTAAAACAGCTTGCGTCATGCGGTCGCTGCGTATATGATGCGATGAGTAAATAAACAAATACGCAAGG
GGAACGCATGAAGGTTATCGCTGTACTTAACCAGAAAGGCGGGTCAGGCAAGACGACCATCGCAACCCAT
CTAGCCCGCGCCCTGCAACTCGCCGGGGCCGATGTTCTGTTAGTCGATTCCGATCCCCAGGGCAGTGCCC
GCGATTGGGCGGCCGTGCGGGAAGATCAACCGCTAACCGTTGTCGGCATCGACCGCCCGACGATTGACCG
CGACGTGAAGGCCATCGGCCGGCGCGACTTCGTAGTGATCGACGGAGCGCCCCAGGCGGCGGACTTGGCT
GTGTCCGCGATCAAGGCAGCCGACTTCGTGCTGATTCCGGTGCAGCCAAGCCCTTACGACATATGGGCCA
CCGCCGACCTGGTGGAGCTGGTTAAGCAGCGCATTGAGGTCACGGATGGAAGGCTACAAGCGGCCTTTGT
CGTGTCGCGGGCGATCAAAGGCACGCGCATCGGCGGTGAGGTTGCCGAGGCGCTGGCCGGGTACGAGCTG
CCCATTCTTGAGTCCCGTATCACGCAGCGCGTGAGCTACCCAGGCACTGCCGCCGCCGGCACAACCGTTC
TTGAATCAGAACCCGAGGGCGACGCTGCCCGCGAGGTCCAGGCGCTGGCCGCTGAAATTAAATCAAAACT
CATTTGAGTTAATGAGGTAAAGAGAAAATGAGCAAAAGCACAAACACGCTAAGTGCCGGCCGTCCGAGCG
CACGCAGCAGCAAGGCTGCAACGTTGGCCAGCCTGGCAGACACGCCAGCCATGAAGCGGGTCAACTTTCA
GTTGCCGGCGGAGGATCACACCAAGCTGAAGATGTACGCGGTACGCCAAGGCAAGACCATTACCGAGCTG
CTATCTGAATACATCGCGCAGCTACCAGAGTAAATGAGCAAATGAATAAATGAGTAGATGAATTTTAGCG
GCTAAAGGAGGCGGCATGGAAAATCAAGAACAACCAGGCACCGACGCCGTGGAATGCCCCATGTGTGGAG
GAACGGGCGGTTGGCCAGGCGTAAGCGGCTGGGTTGTCTGCCGGCCCTGCAATGGCACTGGAACCCCCAA
GCCCGAGGAATCGGCGTGACGGTCG
