>Addgene plasmid #51511 | pZLSLD.R | addgene partial sequence | sequence record 80125 | Neo-R 5'-GCCCAGTCATAGCCGAATAG-3'
GGCCGGAGAACCTGCGTGCAATCCATCTTGTTCAATCCAGGAGGAAGCCATTGTTATATCTCCTTGGATC
TTGCTCGAGCTAGGTAGCAATTCCCGAGGCTGTAGCCGACGATGACGCGTCAGGAGAGTTGTGATATCAT
TGTTTGCCTCCCTGCGTTGTTTGCCTCCCTGCTGCGGTTTTTCACCGAAGTTCATGCCAGTCCAGCGTTT
TTGCAGCAGAAAAGCCGCCGACTTCGGTTTGCGGTCGCGAGTGAAGATCCCTTTCTTGTTACCGCCAACG
CGCAATATGCCTTGCGAGGTCGCAAAATCGGCGAAATTCCATACCTGTTCACCGACGACGGCGCTGACGC
GATCAAAGACGCGGTGATACATATCCAGCCATGCACACTGATACTCTTCACTCCACATGTCGGTGTACAT
TGAGTGCAGCCCGGCTAACGTATCCACGCCGTATTCGGTGATGATAATCGGCTGATGCAGTTTCTCCTGC
CAGGCCAGAAGTTCTTTTTCCAGTACCTTCTCTGCCGTTTCCAAATCGCCGCTTTGGACATACCATCCGT
AATAACGGTTCAGGCACAGCACATCAAAGAGATCGCTGATGGTATCGGTGTGAGCGTCGCAGAACATTAC
ATTGACGCAGGTGATCGGACGCGTCGGGTCGAGTTTACGCGTTGCTTCCGCCAGTGGCGCGAAATATTCC
CGTGCACCTTGCGGACGGGTATCCGGTTCGTTGGCAATACTCCACATCACCACGCTTGGGTGGTTTTTGT
CACGCGCTATCAGCTCTTTAATCGCCTGTAAGTGCGCTTGCTGAGTTTCCCCGTTGACTGCCTCTTCGCT
GTACAGTTCTTTCGGCTTGTTGCCCGCTTCGAAACCAATGCCTAAAGAGAGGTTAAAGCCGACAGCAGCA
GTTTCATCAATCACCACGATGCCATGTTCATCTGCCCAGTCGAGCATCTCTTCAGCGTAAGGGTAATGCG
AGGTA
