>Addgene plasmid #51511 | pZLSLD.R | addgene partial sequence | sequence record 81386 | pCP3-3 5'-ttaaaagtttatctcaccg-3'
TCCTTCTCACTTCCTCAAGTGTCAATGTACCAGCTTTAATCATTTCTCCACCAATCAAAAGCTCTTCTAC
ACTAAGAACAGCTCCATTACAATTAGTGATATGATTCAATCTTGTAAGCTGAGCTTTGTAGTTTCCTTTG
AAATGACCACTCACAAACAAGAACTTAAATTCTGTTACTGAAGATGGATAGACTTTCCACCATTCATTAG
GGTTGATATGCTTGTTTCTTGTTTGATTCTCTTCGACATATCTTTGCATTTCATCTGCTTGACCAATTGG
AAGATTATAACCTCCTGAATATGCCTTAGTATCAACGATCACACCGTAATCAATAGGAGATCCGACAGTA
TAAATTGCTCCGTCTGGTTTCCTTGATCCACCCAAATGTTTACCACGATAACCATAAACCTTCATAAAGA
ACTCCATCACCTTCATTTCAAGGATTCTATCCTGAGTTGAATTTCTTGCGATTTCAATCAATTCAATATA
TTCATGTGGCACATATTTCAATTTATGTCTAAGTTCAGATTTCTTCTCTTCCAATTCAGATTTCACTAGT
TCCTTCTGACGAAGATGGATCTTTGTATGACGCTTCCTTTCATCACTTCTTGCGAACTTACGACCACAGA
TGTCACATGCGAATGGTTTCTCACCAGTATGGGTTCTGATATGTGTAGTCAAATGATCGCTACGACTAAA
GTTCCTCATACAGATTCTACACTGGAAAGGCTTCTGTCCTGTGTGGATTCTAATATGCCTAGTGAGTTCG
TCTGACCTACTAAAACGTCTATCACAAGACTCAACTGGACAAGCGTAAGGCAATTCAAGAACCTTTCTCT
TTTTCTTTGGAGGGGAGGAAGCCATGGTGAAGGGCGAATTCGGAGCCTGCTTTTTTGTACAAACTTGTTT
GATAGCTTGGCGCGCCTCGAGGGGGGGCCCGGTACCCGGGGATCCTCTAGAGTCGAGGTCCTCTCCAAAT
GAAATGAACTTCCTTATATAGAGGAAGGGTCTTGCGAAGGATAGTGGGATTGTGCGTCATCCCTTACGTC
AGTGGAGATATCACATCAATCCACTTGCTTTG
